>Addgene plasmid #234555 | pLV-mEGFP-hCTNNA1_DM1-domain | addgene full sequence | sequence record 475653 | Addgene NGS Result
AGAACACAGCTGAAGCTTCGAGGGGCTCGCATCTCTCCTTCACGCGCCCGCCGCCCTACCTGAGGCCGCC
ATCCACGCCGGTTGAGTCGCGTTCTGCCGCCTCCCGCCTGTGGTGCCTCCTGAACTGCGTCCGCCGTCTA
GGTAAGTTTAAAGCTCAGGTCGAGACCGGGCCTTTGTCCGGCGCTCCCTTGGAGCCTACCTAGACTCAGC
CGGCTCTCCACGCTTTGCCTGACCCTGCTTGCTCAACTCTACGTCTTTGTTTCGTTTTCTGTTCTGCGCC
GTTACAGATCCAAGCTGTGACCGGCGCCTACGCCACCATGACCGAGTACAAGCCCACGGTGCGCCTCGCC
ACCCGCGACGACGTCCCCAGGGCCGTACGCACCCTCGCCGCCGCGTTCGCCGACTACCCCGCCACGCGCC
ACACCGTCGATCCGGACCGCCACATCGAGCGGGTCACCGAGCTGCAAGAACTCTTCCTCACGCGCGTCGG
GCTCGACATCGGCAAGGTGTGGGTCGCGGACGACGGCGCCGCGGTGGCGGTCTGGACCACGCCGGAGAGC
GTCGAAGCGGGGGCGGTGTTCGCCGAGATCGGCCCGCGCATGGCCGAGTTGAGCGGTTCCCGGCTGGCCG
CGCAGCAACAGATGGAAGGCCTCCTGGCGCCGCACCGGCCCAAGGAGCCCGCGTGGTTCCTGGCCACCGT
CGGCGTCTCGCCCGACCACCAGGGCAAGGGTCTGGGCAGCGCCGTCGTGCTCCCCGGAGTGGAGGCGGCC
GAGCGCGCCGGGGTGCCCGCCTTCCTGGAGACCTCCGCGCCCCGCAACCTCCCCTTCTACGAGCGGCTCG
GCTTCACCGTCACCGCCGACGTCGAGGTGCCCGAAGGACCGCGCACCTGGTGCATGACCCGCAAGCCCGG
TGCCTGACAACTTTATTATACATAGTTGATCAATTCCGATAATCAACCTCTGGATTACAAAATTTGTGAA
AGATTGACTGGTATTCTTAACTATGTTGCTCCTTTTACGCTATGTGGATACGCTGCTTTAATGCCTTTGT
ATCATGCTATTGCTTCCCGTATGGCTTTCATTTTCTCCTCCTTGTATAAATCCTGGTTGCTGTCTCTTTA
TGAGGAGTTGTGGCCCGTTGTCAGGCAACGTGGCGTGGTGTGCACTGTGTTTGCTGACGCAACCCCCACT
GGTTGGGGCATTGCCACCACCTGTCAGCTCCTTTCCGGGACTTTCGCTTTCCCCCTCCCTATTGCCACGG
CGGAACTCATCGCCGCCTGCCTTGCCCGCTGCTGGACAGGGGCTCGGCTGTTGGGCACTGACAATTCCGT
GGTGTTGTCGGGGAAGCTGACGTCCTTTCCATGGCTGCTCGCCTGTGTTGCCACCTGGATTCTGCGCGGG
ACGTCCTTCTGCTACGTCCCTTCGGCCCTCAATCCAGCGGACCTTCCTTCCCGCGGCCTGCTGCCGGCTC
TGCGGCCTCTTCCGCGTCTTCGCCTTCGCCCTCAGACGAGTCGGATCTCCCTTTGGGCCGCCTCCCCGCA
TCGGGAATTCCCGCGGTTCGCTTTAAGACCAATGACTTACAAGGCAGCTGTAGATCTTAGCCACTTTTTA
AAAGAAAAGGGGGGACTGGAAGGGCTAATTCACTCCCAACGAAGACAAGATCTGCTTTTTGCTTGTACTG
GGTCTCTCTGGTTAGACCAGATCTGAGCCTGGGAGCTCTCTGGCTAACTAGGGAACCCACTGCTTAAGCC
TCAATAAAGCTTGCCTTGAGTGCTTCAAGTAGTGTGTGCCCGTCTGTTGTGTGACTCTGGTAACTAGAGA
TCCCTCAGACCCTTTTAGTCAGTGTGGAAAATCTCTAGCAGTAGTAGTTCATGTCATCTTATTATTCAGT
ATTTATAACTTGCAAAGAAATGAATATCAGAGAGTGAGAGGAACTTGTTTATTGCAGCTTATAATGGTTA
CAAATAAAGCAATAGCATCACAAATTTCACAAATAAAGCATTTTTTTCACTGCATTCTAGTTGTGGTTTG
TCCAAACTCATCAATGTATCTTATCATGTCTGGCTCTAGCTATCCCGCCCCTAACTCCGCCCATCCCGCC
CCTAACTCCGCCCAGTTCCGCCCATTCTCCGCCCCATGGCTGACTAATTTTTTTTATTTATGCAGAGGCC
GAGGCCGCCTCGGCCTCTGAGCTATTCCAGAAGTAGTGAGGAGGCTTTTTTGGAGGCCTAGGGACGTACC
CAATTCGCCCTATAGTGAGTCGTATTACGCGCGCTCACTGGCCGTCGTTTTACAACGTCGTGACTGGGAA
AACCCTGGCGTTACCCAACTTAATCGCCTTGCAGCACATCCCCCTTTCGCCAGCTGGCGTAATAGCGAAG
AGGCCCGCACCGATCGCCCTTCCCAACAGTTGCGCAGCCTGAATGGCGAATGGG
[124 nt withheld, positions 2435-2558]
C
[91 nt withheld, positions 2560-2650]
A
[49 nt withheld, positions 2652-2700]
CCTTTGACGTTGGAGTCCACGTTCTTT
[37 nt withheld, positions 2728-2764]
ACCCTATCTCGGTCTATTCTTTTGATTTATAAGGGATTTTGCCGATTTCGGCCTATTGGTTAAAAAATGA
GCTGATTTAACAAAAATTTAACGCGAATTTTAACAAAATATTAACGCTTACAATTTAGGTGGCACTTTTC
GGGGAAATGTGCGCGGAACCCCTATTTGTTTATTTTTCTAAATACATTCAAATATGTATCCGCTCATGAG
ACAATAACCCTGATAAATGCTTCAATAATATTGAAAAAGGAAGAGTATGAGTATTCAACATTTCCGTGTC
GCCCTTATTCCCTTTTTTGCGGCATTTTGCCTTCCTGTTTTTGCTCACCCAGAAACGCTGGTGAAAGTAA
AAGATGCTGAAGATCAGTTGGGTGCACGAGTGGGTTACATCGAACTGGATCTCAACAGCGGTAAGATCCT
TGAGAGTTTTCGCCCCGAAGAACGTTTTCCAATGATGAGCACTTTTAAAGTTCTGCTATGTGGCGCGGTA
TTATCCCGTATTGACGCCGGGCAAGAGCAACTCGGTCGCCGCATACACTATTCTCAGAATGACTTGGTTG
AGTACTCACCAGTCACAGAAAAGCATCTTACGGATGGCATGACAGTAAGAGAATTATGCAGTGCTGCCAT
AACCATGAGTGATAACACTGCGGCCAACTTACTTCTGACAACGATCGGAGGACCGAAGGAGCTAACCGCT
TTTTTGCACAACATGGGGGATCATGTAACTCGCCTTGATCGTTGGGAACCGGAGCTGAATGAAGCCATAC
CAAACGACGAGCGTGACACCACGATGCCTGTAGCAATGGCAACAACGTTGCGCAAACTATTAACTGGCGA
ACTACTTACTCTAGCTTCCCGGCAACAATTAATAGACTGGATGGAGGCGGATAAAGTTGCAGGACCACTT
CTGCGCTCGGCCCTTCCGGCTGGCTGGTTTATTGCTGATAAATCTGGAGCCGGTGAGCGTGGGTCTCGCG
GTATCATTGCAGCACTGGGGCCAGATGGTAAGCCCTCCCGTATCGTAGTTATCTACACGACGGGGAGTCA
GGCAACTATGGATGAACGAAATAGACAGATCGCTGAGATAGGTGCCTCACTGATTAAGCATTGGTAACTG
TCAGACCAAGTTTACTCATATATACTTTAGATTGATTTAAAACTTCATTTTTAATTTAAAAGGATCTAGG
TGAAGATCCTTTTTGATAATCTCATGACCAAAATCCCTTAACGTGAGTTTTCGTTCCACTGAGCGTCAGA
CCCCGTAGAAAAGATCAAAGGATCTTCTTGAGATCCTTTTTTTCTGCGCGTAATCTGCTGCTTGCAAACA
AAAAAACCACCGCTACCAGCGGTGGTTTGTTTGCCGGATCAAGAGCTACCAACTCTTTTTCCGAAGGTAA
CTGGCTTCAGCAGAGCGCAGATACCAAATACTGTTCTTCTAGTGTAGCCGTAGTTAGGCCACCACTTCAA
GAACTCTGTAGCACCGCCTACATACCTCGCTCTGCTAATCCTGTTACCAGTGGCTGCTGCCAGTGGCGAT
AAGTCGTGTCTTACCGGGTTGGACTCAAGACGATAGTTACCGGATAAGGCGCAGCGGTCGGGCTGAACGG
GGGGTTCGTGCACACAGCCCAGCTTGGAGCGAACGACCTACACCGAACTGAGATACCTACAGCGTGAGCT
ATGAGAAAGCGCCACGCTTCCCGAAGAGAGAAAGGCGGACAGGTATCCGGTAAGCGGCAGGGTCGGAACA
GGAGAGCGCACGAGGGAGCTTCCAGGGGGAAACGCCTGGTATCTTTATAGTCCTGTCGGGTTTCGCCACC
TCTGACTTGAGCGTCGATTTTTGTGATGCTCGTCAGGGGGGCGGAGCCTATGGAAAAACGCCAGCAACGC
GGCCTTTTTACGGTTCCTGGCCTTTTGCTGGCCTTTTGCTCACATGTTCTTTCCTGCGTTATCCCCTGAT
TCTGTGGATAACCGTATTACCGCCTTTGAGTGAGCTGATACCGCTCGCCGCAGCCGAACGACCGAGCGCA
GCGAGTCAGTGAGCGAGGAAGCGGAAGAGCGCCCAATACGCAAACCGCCTCTCCCCGCGCGTTGGCCGAT
TCATTAATGCAGCTGGCACGACAGGTTTCCCGACTGGAAAGCGGGCAGTGAGCGCAACGCAATTAATGTG
AGTTAGCTCACTCATTAGGCACCCCAGGCTTTACACTTTATGCTTCCGGCTCGTATGTTGTGTGGAATTG
TGAGCGGATAACAATTTCACACAGGAAACAGCTATGACCATGATTACGCCAAGCGCGCAATTAACCCTCA
CTAAAGGGAACAAAAGCTGGAGCTGCAAGCTTAATGTAGTCTTATGCAATACTCTTGTAGTCTTGCAACA
TGGTAACGATGAGTTAGCAACATGCCTTACAAGGAGAGAAAAAGCACCGTGCATGCCGATTGGTGGAAGT
AAGGTGGTACGATCGTGCCTTATTAGGAAGGCAACAGACGGGTCTGACATGGATTGGACGAACCACTGAA
TTGCCGCATTGCAGAGATATTGTATTTAAGTGCCTAGCTCGATACATAAACGGGTCTCTCTGGTTAGACC
AGATCTGAGCCTGGGAGCTCTCTGGCTAACTAGGGAACCCACTGCTTAAGCCTCAATAAAGCTTGCCTTG
AGTGCTTCAAGTAGTGTGTGCCCGTCTGTTGTGTGACTCTGGTAACTAGAGATCCCTCAGACCCTTTTAG
TCAGTGTGGAAAATCTCTAGCAGTGGCGCCCGAACAGGGACTTGAAAGCGAAAGGGAAACCAGAGGAGCT
CTCTCGACGCAGGACTCGGCTTGCTGAAGCGCGCACGGCAAGAGGCGAGGGGCGGCGACTGGTGAGTACG
CCAAAAATTTTGACTAGCGGAGGCTAGAAGGAGAGAGATGGGTGCGAGAGCGTCAGTATTAAGCGGGGGA
GAATTAGATCGCGATGGGAAAAAATTCGGTTAAGGCCAGGGGGAAAGAAAAAATATAAATTAAAACATAT
AGTATGGGCAAGCAGGGAGCTAGAACGATTCGCAGTTAATCCTGGCCTGTTAGAAACATCAGAAGGCTGT
AGACAAATACTGGGACAGCTACAACCATCCCTTCAGACAGGATCAGAAGAACTTAGATCATTATATAATA
CAGTAGCAACCCTCTATTGTGTGCATCAAAGGATAGAGATAAAAGACACCAAGGAAGCTTTAGACAAGAT
AGAGGAAGAGCAAAACAAAAGTAAGACCACCGCACAGCAAGCGGCCGCTGATCTTCAGACCTGGAGGAGG
AGATATGAGGGACAATTGGAGAAGTGAATTATATAAATATAAAGTAGTAAAAATTGAACCATTAGGAGTA
GCACCCACCAAGGCAAAGAGAAGAGTGGTGCAGAGAGAAAAAAGAGCAGTGGGAATAGGAGCTTTGTTCC
TTGGGTTCTTGGGAGCAGCAGGAAGCACTATGGGCGCAGCGTCAATGACGCTGACGGTACAGGCCAGACA
ATTATTGTCTGGTATAGTGCAGCAGCAGAACAATTTGCTGAGGGCTATTGAGGCGCAACAGCATCTGTTG
CAACTCACAGTCTGGGGCATCAAGCAGCTCCAGGCAAGAATCCTGGCTGTGGAAAGATACCTAAAGGATC
AACAGCTCCTGGGGATTTGGGGTTGCTCTGGAAAACTCATTTGCACCACTGCTGTGCCTTGGAATGCTAG
TTGGAGTAATAAATCTCTGGAACAGATTTGGAATCACACGACCTGGATGGAGTGGGACAGAGAAATTAAC
AATTACACAAGCTTAATACACTCCTTAATTGAAGAATCGCAAAACCAGCAAGAAAAGAATGAACAAGAAT
TATTGGAATTAGATAAATGGGCAAGTTTGTGGAATTGGTTTAACATAACAAATTGGCTGTGGTATATAAA
ATTATTCATAATGATAGTAGGAGGCTTGGTAGGTTTAAGAATAGTTTTTGCTGTACTTTCTATAGTGAAT
AGAGTTAGGCAGGGATATTCACCATTATCGTTTCAGACCCACCTCCCAACCCCGAGGGGACCCGACAGGC
CCGAAGGAATAGAAGAAGAAGGTGGAGAGAGAGACAGAGACAGATCCATTCGATTAGTGAACGGATCTCG
ACGGTATCGCTAGCTTTTAAAAGAAAAGGGGGGATTGGGGGGTACAGTGCAGGGGAAAGAATAGTAGACA
TAATAGCAACAGACATACAAACTAAAGAATTACAAAAACAAATTACAAAAATTCAAAATTTTACTAGTAT
CAACTTTGTATAGAAAAGTTGTAGTTATTAATAGTAATCAATTACGGGGTCATTAGTTCATAGCCCATAT
ATGGAGTTCCGCGTTACATAACTTACGGTAAATGGCCCGCCTGGCTGACCGCCCAACGACCCCCGCCCAT
TGACGTCAATAATGACGTATGTTCCCATAGTAACGCCAATAGGGACTTTCCATTGACGTCAATGGGTGGA
GTATTTACGGTAAACTGCCCACTTGGCAGTACATCAAGTGTATCATATGCCAAGTACGCCCCCTATTGAC
GTCAATGACGGTAAATGGCCCGCCTGGCATTATGCCCAGTACATGACCTTATGGGACTTTCCTACTTGGC
AGTACATCTACGTATTAGTCATCGCTATTACCATGGTGATGCGGTTTTGGCAGTACATCAATGGGCGTGG
ATAGCGGTTTGACTCACGGGGATTTCCAAGTCTCCACCCCATTGACGTCAATGGGAGTTTGTTTTGGCAC
CAAAATCAACGGGACTTTCCAAAATGTCGTAACAACTCCGCCCCATTGACGCAAATGGGCGGTAGGCGTG
TACGGTGGGAGGTCTATATAAGCAGAGCTGGTTTAGTGAACCGTCAGATCCAAGTTTGTACAAAAAAGCA
GGCTCTCGAGTGCCACCATGGTGAGCAAGGGCGAGGAGCTGTTCACCGGGGTGGTGCCCATCCTGGTCGA
GCTGGACGGCGACGTAAACGGCCACAAGTTCAGCGTGTCCGGCGAGGGCGAGGGCGATGCCACCTACGGC
AAGCTGACCCTGAAGTTCATCTGCACCACCGGCAAGCTGCCCGTGCCCTGGCCCACCCTCGTGACCACCC
TGACCTACGGCGTGCAGTGCTTCAGCCGCTACCCCGACCACATGAAGCAGCACGACTTCTTCAAGTCCGC
CATGCCCGAAGGCTACGTCCAGGAGCGCACCATCTTCTTCAAGGACGACGGCAACTACAAGACCCGCGCC
GAGGTGAAGTTCGAGGGCGACACCCTGGTGAACCGCATCGAGCTGAAGGGCATCGACTTCAAGGAGGACG
GCAACATCCTGGGGCACAAGCTGGAGTACAACTACAACAGCCACAACGTCTATATCATGGCCGACAAGCA
GAAGAACGGCATCAAGGTGAACTTCAAGATCCGCCACAACATCGAGGACGGCAGCGTGCAGCTCGCCGAC
CACTACCAGCAGAACACCCCCATCGGCGACGGCCCCGTGCTGCTGCCCGACAACCACTACCTGAGCACCC
AGTCCAAGCTGAGCAAAGACCCCAACGAGAAGCGCGATCACATGGTCCTGCTGGAGTTCGTGACCGCCGC
CGGGATCACTCTCGGCATGGACGAGCTGTACAAGGGCAGCGGCAGCGGCAGCTCTAGAATGACTGCTGTC
CATGCAGGCAACATAAACTTCAAGTGGGATCCTAAAAGTCTAGAGATCAGGACTCTGGCAGTTGAGAGAC
TGTTGGAGCCTCTTGTTACACAGGTTACAACCCTTGTAAACACCAATAGTAAAGGGCCCTCTAATAAGAA
GAGAGGTCGTTCTAAGAAGGCCCATGTTTTGGCTGCATCTGTTGAACAAGCAACTGAGAATTTCTTGGAG
AAGGGGGATAAAATTGCGAAGGAGAGCCAGTTTCTCAAGGAGGAGCTTGTGGCTGCTGTAGAAGATGTTC
GAAAACAAGGTGATTTGATGAAGGCTGCTGCAGGAGAGTTCGCAGATGATCCCTGCTCTTCTGTGAAGCG
AGGCAACATGGTTCGGGCAGCTCGAGCTTTGCTCTCTGCTGTTACCCGGTTGCTGATTTTGGCTGACATG
GCAGATGTCTACAAATTACTTGTTCAGCTGAAAGTTGTGGAAGATGGTATCTTGAAGTTGAGGAATGCTG
GCAATGAACAAGACTTAGGAATCCAGTATAAAGCCCTAAAACCTGAAGTGGATAAGCTGAACATTATGGC
AGCCAAAAGACAACAGGAATTGAAAGATGTTGGCCATCGTGATCAGATGGCTGCAGCTAGAGGAATCCTG
CAGAAGAACGTTCCGATCCTCTATACTGCATCCCAGGCATGCCTACAGCACCCTGATGTCGCAGCCTATA
AGGCCAACAGGGACCTGATATACAAGCAGCTGCAGCAGGCGGTCACAGGCATTTCCAATGCAGCCCAGGC
CACTGCCTCAGACGATGCCTCACAGCACCAGGAAACCAATGTTCCACTTTTGGTATTGATTGAAGCTGCA
AAGAATGGAAATGAGAAAGAAGTTAAGGAGTATGCCCAAGTTTTCCGTGAACATGCCAACAAATTGATTG
AGGTTGCCAACTTGGCCTGTTCCATCTCAAATAATGAAGAAGGTGTAAAGCTTGTTCGAATGTCTGCAAG
CCAGTTAGAAGCCCTCTGTCCTCAGGTTATTAATGCTGCACTGGCTTTAGCAGCAAAACCACAGAGTAAA
CTGGCCCAAGAGAACATGGATCTTTTTAAAGAACAATGGGAAAAACAAGTCCGTGTTCTCACAGATGCTG
TCGATGACATTACTTCCATTGATGACTTCTTGGCTGTCTCAGAGAATCACATTTTGGAAGATGTGAACAA
ATGTGTCATTGCTCTCCAAGAGAAGGATGTGGATGGCCTGGACCGCACAGCTGGTGCAATTCGAGGCCGG
GCAGCCCGGGTCATTCACGTAGTCACCTCAGAGATGGACAACTATGAGCCAGGAGTCTACACAGAGAAGG
TTCTGGAAGCCACTAAGCTGCTCTCCAACACAGTCATGCCACGTTTTACTGAGCAAGTAGAAGCAGCCGT
GGAAGCCCTCAGCTCGGACCCTGCCCAGCCCATGGATGAGAATGAGTTTATCGATGCTTCCCGCCTGGTA
TATGATGGCATCCGGGACATCAGGAAAGCAGTGCTGATGATAAGGACCCCTGAGGAGTTGGATGACTCTG
ACTTTGAGACAGAAGATTTTGATGTCAGAAGCAGGACGAGCGTCCAGACAGAAGACGATCAGCTGATAGC
TGGCCAGAGTGCCCGGGCGATCATGGCTCAGCTTCCCCAGGAGCAAAAAGCGAAGATTGCGGAACAGGTG
GCCAGCTTCCAGGAAGAAAAGAGCAAGCTGGATGCTGAAGTGTCCAAATGGGACGACAGTGGCAATGACA
TCATTGTGCTGGCCAAGCAGATGTGCATGATTATGATGGAGATGACAGACTTTACCCGAGGTAAAGGACC
ACTCAAAAATACATCGGATGTCATCAGTGCTGCCAAGAAAATTGCTGAGGCAGGATCCAGGATGGACAAG
CTTGGCCGCACCATTGCAGACCATTGCCCCGACTCGGCTTGCAAGCAGGACCTGCTGGCCTACCTGCAAC
GCATCGCCCTCTACTGCCACCAGCTGAACATCTGCAGCAAGGTCAAGGCCGAGGTGCAGAATCTCGGCGG
GGAGCTTGTTGTCTCTGGGGTGGACAGCGCCATGTCCCTGATCCAGGCAGCCAAGAACTTGATGAATGCT
GTGGTGCAGACAGTGAAGGCATCCTACGTCGCCTCTACCAAATACCAAAAGTCACAGGGTATGGCTTCCC
TCAACCTTCCTGCTGTGTCATGGAAGATGAAGGCACCAGAGAAAAAGCCATTGGTGAAGAGAGAGAAACA
GGATGAGACACAGACCAAGATTAAACGGGCATCTCAGAAGAAGCACGTGAACCCGGTGCAGGCCCTCAGC
GAGTTCAAAGCTATGGACAGCATCTAATCTAGAACCCAGCTTTCTTGTACAAAGTGGAAGGATCTGCGAT
CGCTCCGGTGCCCGTCAGTGGGCAGAGCGCACATCGCCCACAGTCCCCGAGAAGTTGGGGGGAGGGGTCG
GCAATTGAACGGGTGCCTAGAGAAGGTGGCGCGGGGTAAACTGGGAAAGTGATGTCGTGTACTGGCTCCG
CCTTTTTCCCGAGGGTGGGGGAGAACCGTATATAAGTGCAGTAGTCGCCGTGAACGTTCTTTTTCGCAAC
GGGTTTGCCGCC
Features (pLannotate 1.2.2; 33 found; start..end, strand, type, name):
     22..290     +  LTR            5' LTR (truncated): truncated 5' long terminal repeat (LTR) from human T-cell leukemia virus (HTLV) type 1
    318..917     +  CDS            PuroR: puromycin N-acetyltransferase; pac from Streptomyces alboniger; confers resistance to puromycin
    951..1539    +  misc_feature   WPRE: woodchuck hepatitis virus posttranscriptional regulatory element
   1606..1625    +  misc_feature   cPPT/CTS (fragment): central polypurine tract and central termination sequence of HIV-1
   1627..1860    +  LTR            3' LTR (ΔU3): self-inactivating 3' long terminal repeat (LTR) from HIV-1
   1932..2053    +  polyA_signal   SV40 poly(A) signal: SV40 polyadenylation signal
   2093..2228    +  rep_origin     SV40 ori: SV40 origin of replication
   2249..2267    -  promoter       T7 promoter: promoter for bacteriophage T7 RNA polymerase
   2275..2430    +  CDS            lacZα (fragment): LacZα fragment of β-galactosidase; lacZ fragment
   2435..2863    +  rep_origin     f1 ori (sequence partly withheld): f1 bacteriophage origin of replication; arrow indicates direction of (+) strand synthesis
   2916..3020    +  promoter       AmpR promoter: bla
   3021..3881    +  CDS            AmpR: β-lactamase; bla; confers resistance to ampicillin, carbenicillin, and related antibiotics
   4052..4640    +  rep_origin     ori: high-copy-number ColE1/pMB1/pBR322/pUC origin of replication
   4823..4915    +  CDS            lacI (fragment): lac repressor; lacI; The lac repressor binds to the lac operator to inhibit transcription in E. coli. This inhibition can be relieved by adding lactose or isopropyl-β-D-thiogalactopyranoside (IPTG).
   4928..4949    +  protein_bind   CAP binding site: CAP binding activates transcription in the presence of cAMP. E. coli catabolite activator protein
   4964..4994    +  promoter       lac promoter: promoter for the E. coli lac operon
   4998..5020    +  protein_bind   lac operator (fragment): The lac repressor binds to the lac operator to inhibit transcription in E. coli. This inhibition can be relieved by adding lactose or isopropyl-β-D-thiogalactopyranoside (IPTG). lac repressor encoded by lacI
   5063..5081    +  promoter       T3 promoter: promoter for bacteriophage T3 RNA polymerase
   5109..5335    +  promoter       RSV promoter: Rous sarcoma virus enhancer/promoter
   5336..5516    +  LTR            5' LTR (truncated): truncated 5' long terminal repeat (LTR) from HIV-1
   5563..5688    +  misc_feature   HIV-1 Ψ: packaging signal of human immunodeficiency virus type 1
   5672..6035    +  CDS            HIV-1 gag (fragment): gag protein from human immunodeficiency virus 1; gag
   6181..6414    +  misc_feature   RRE: The Rev response element (RRE) of HIV-1 allows for Rev-dependent mRNA export from the nucleus to the cytoplasm.
   6791..6891    +  CDS            Rev (fragment): human immunodeficiency virus 1 (HIV-1) Rev protein; rev; enhances nuclear export of unspliced and incompletely spliced viral mRNAs
   6909..7026    +  misc_feature   cPPT/CTS: central polypurine tract and central termination sequence of HIV-1
   7035..7055    +  protein_bind   attB4: mutant version of attB; core recombination site for the Gateway® BP reaction BP Clonase™
   7116..7419    +  enhancer       CMV enhancer: human cytomegalovirus immediate early enhancer
   7420..7623    +  promoter       CMV promoter: human cytomegalovirus (CMV) immediate early promoter
   7645..7665    +  protein_bind   attB1: mutant version of attB; core recombination site for the Gateway® BP reaction BP Clonase™
   7682..8398    +  CDS            mEGFP: mEGFP is a basic (constitutively fluorescent) green fluorescent protein published in 2002, derived from Aequorea victoria. It has moderate acid sensitivity.
   8423..10768   +  CDS            CTNNA1 (fragment): CTNA1_HUMAN - Experimental evidence at protein level: Swiss-Prot protein existence level 1. Associates with the cytoplasmic domain of a variety of cadherins. The association of catenins to cadherins produces a complex which is linked to the actin filament network, and which seems to be of primary importance for cadherins cell-adhesion properties. Can associate with both E- and N-cadherins. Originally believed to be a stable component of E-cadherin/catenin adhesion complexes and to mediate the linkage of cadherins to the actin cytoskeleton at adherens junctions. In contrast, cortical actin was
  10781..10801   -  protein_bind   attB2: mutant version of attB; core recombination site for the Gateway® BP reaction BP Clonase™
  10834..9       +  promoter       EF-1α core promoter (across the origin): core promoter for human elongation factor EF-1α
