[The description below was written by a language model from this plasmid's Addgene catalogue record and pLannotate feature annotations shown in this document.]
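Description:
pLV-mEGFP-hCTNNA1_DM1-domain is a third-generation-style, self-inactivating HIV-1 lentiviral expression plasmid built on a VectorBuilder pLV[Exp] backbone, designed to deliver a fluorescently tagged deletion mutant of human alpha-E-catenin (CTNNA1) into mammalian cells. In bacteria it is maintained through a high-copy ColE1/pUC origin with ampicillin resistance; an f1 origin, an SV40 origin and remnants of lac and T7/T3 cloning-vector sequence are also present in the backbone. The viral genome is transcribed from an RSV promoter fused to a truncated 5' LTR and carries the Ψ packaging signal with a gag fragment, the RRE for Rev-dependent nuclear export, the cPPT/CTS, a WPRE to enhance transcript expression, and a ΔU3 3' LTR followed by an SV40 polyadenylation signal.

The payload consists of two cassettes. The CMV enhancer/promoter drives monomeric EGFP fused to the N terminus of CTNNA1 lacking residues 271–396, which removes the M1 domain; the mEGFP carries the A206K substitution to prevent GFP homodimerisation. The promoter and coding sequence are flanked by Gateway attB4, attB1 and attB2 sites, left over from modular vector assembly, and the insert itself was made by gene synthesis. Downstream, an EF-1α core promoter drives puromycin N-acetyltransferase for selection of transduced cells; the annotation tool labels a short segment between this promoter and the PuroR gene as an HTLV-1 LTR fragment. The construct is intended for stable expression and imaging of an M1-domain-deleted alpha-catenin, and comes from work on force-sensitive alpha-catenin binding and sequestration of LZTS2 and its link to cytokinesis failure.
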