Addgene plasmid #234555: pLV-mEGFP-hCTNNA1_DM1-domain
Purpose: CTNNA1 M1-domain deletion mutant
Depositing lab: Cara Gottardi. Depositing organization: Northwestern University. Publication: alpha-Catenin force-sensitive binding and sequestration of LZTS2 leads to cytokinesis failure. Wang Y, Yemelyanov A, Go CD, Kim SK, Quinn JM, Flozak AS, Le PM, Liang S, Gingras AC, Ikura M, Ishiyama N, Gottardi CJ. J Cell Biol. 2025 Mar 3;224(3):e202308124. doi: 10.1083/jcb.202308124. Epub 2025 Jan 9. PubMed 39786338.
Backbone
  Vector backbone: pLV[Exp]-CMV>mEGFP-_E-catenin EF1A(core)>Puro
  Backbone manufacturer: VectorBuilder
  Vector type: Lentiviral
  Selectable markers: Puromycin
Growth in bacteria
  Bacterial resistance: Ampicillin, 100 μg/mL
  Growth temperature: 37°C
  Growth strain: NEB Stable
  Copy number: High Copy
Gene/Insert
  Gene/Insert name: mEGFP:hCTNNA1_DM1-domain (alt name: Alpha-E-catenin lacking M1 domain)
  Species: H. sapiens (human)
  Mutation: Deletion of aa 271-396
  Entrez Gene: CTNNA1 (a.k.a. CAP102, MDBS2, MDPT2)
  Promoter: CMV
  Tag / fusion protein: mEGFP (N terminal on insert)
  Cloning method: Gene Synthesis
Resource information
  A portion of this plasmid was derived from a plasmid made by: Human gene
Terms and licenses: Academic/Nonprofit Terms; Industry Terms: Not Available to Industry
Depositor comments: Enhanced GFP contains A206K mutation to prevent GFP homodimerization. Please visit https://doi.org/10.1101/2023.08.25.554884 for bioRxiv preprint.
How to cite: pLV-mEGFP-hCTNNA1_DM1-domain was a gift from Cara Gottardi (Addgene plasmid # 234555 ; http://n2t.net/addgene:234555 ; RRID:Addgene_234555)
